>Addgene plasmid #196021 | pWzl_CRKL-W160L+W275L | addgene full sequence | sequence record 386366 | Addgene NGS Result
CATTAATGAATCGGCCAACGCGCGGGGAGAGGCGGTTTGCGTATTGGGCGCTCTTCCGCTTCCTCGCTCA
CTGACTCGCTGCGCTCGGTCGTTCGGCTGCGGCGAGCGGTATCAGCTCACTCAAAGGCGGTAATACGGTT
ATCCACAGAATCAGGGGATAACGCAGGAAAGAACATGTGAGCAAAAGGCCAGCAAAAGGCCAGGAACCGT
AAAAAGGCCGCGTTGCTGGCGTTTTTCCATAGGCTCCGCCCCCCTGACGAGCATCACAAAAATCGACGCT
CAAGTCAGAGGTGGCGAAACCCGACAGGACTATAAAGATACCAGGCGTTTCCCCCTGGAAGCTCCCTCGT
GCGCTCTCCTGTTCCGACCCTGCCGCTTACCGGATACCTGTCCGCCTTTCTCCCTTCGGGAAGCGTGGCG
CTTTCTCATAGCTCACGCTGTAGGTATCTCAGTTCGGTGTAGGTCGTTCGCTCCAAGCTGGGCTGTGTGC
ACGAACCCCCCGTTCAGCCCGACCGCTGCGCCTTATCCGGTAACTATCGTCTTGAGTCCAACCCGGTAAG
ACACGACTTATCGCCACTGGCAGCAGCCACTGGTAACAGGATTAGCAGAGCGAGGTATGTAGGCGGTGCT
ACAGAGTTCTTGAAGTGGTGGCCTAACTACGGCTACACTAGAAGAACAGTATTTGGTATCTGCGCTCTGC
TGAAGCCAGTTACCTTCGGAAAAAGAGTTGGTAGCTCTTGATCCGGCAAACAAACCACCGCTGGTAGCGG
TGGTTTTTTTGTTTGCAAGCAGCAGATTACGCGCAGAAAAAAAGGATCTCAAGAAGATCCTTTGATCTTT
TCTACGGGGTCTGACGCTCAGTGGAACGAAAACTCACGTTAAGGGATTTTGGTCATGAGATTATCAAAAA
GGATCTTCACCTAGATCCTTTTGCGGCCGCAAATCAATCTAAAGTATATATGAGTAAACTTGGTCTGACA
GTTACCAATGCTTAATCAGTGAGGCACCTATCTCAGCGATCTGTCTATTTCGTTCATCCATAGTTGCCTG
ACTCCCCGTCGTGTAGATAACTACGATACGGGAGGGCTTACCATCTGGCCCCAGTGCTGCAATGATACCG
CGAGACCCACGCTCACCGGCTCCAGATTTATCAGCAATAAACCAGCCAGCCGGAAGGGCCGAGCGCAGAA
GTGGTCCTGCAACTTTATCCGCCTCCATCCAGTCTATTAATTGTTGCCGGGAAGCTAGAGTAAGTAGTTC
GCCAGTTAATAGTTTGCGCAACGTTGTTGCCATTGCTACAGGCATCGTGGTGTCACGCTCGTCGTTTGGT
ATGGCTTCATTCAGCTCCGGTTCCCAACGATCAAGGCGAGTTACATGATCCCCCATGTTGTGCAAAAAAG
CGGTTAGCTCCTTCGGTCCTCCGATCGTTGTCAGAAGTAAGTTGGCCGCAGTGTTATCACTCATGGTTAT
GGCAGCACTGCATAATTCTCTTACTGTCATGCCATCCGTAAGATGCTTTTCTGTGACTGGTGAGTACTCA
ACCAAGTCATTCTGAGAATAGTGTATGCGGCGACCGAGTTGCTCTTGCCCGGCGTCAATACGGGATAATA
CCGCGCCACATAGCAGAACTTTAAAAGTGCTCATCATTGGAAAACGTTCTTCGGGGCGAAAACTCTCAAG
GATCTTACCGCTGTTGAGATCCAGTTCGATGTAACCCACTCGTGCACCCAACTGATCTTCAGCATCTTTT
ACTTTCACCAGCGTTTCTGGGTGAGCAAAAACAGGAAGGCAAAATGCCGCAAAAAAGGGAATAAGGGCGA
CACGGAAATGTTGAATACTCATACTCTTCCTTTTTCAATATTATTGAAGCATTTATCAGGGTTATTGTCT
CATGAGCGGATACATATTTGAATGTATTTAGAAAAATAAACAAATAGGGGTTCCGCGCACATTTCCCCGA
AAAGTGCCACCTGCAGCCTGAATATGGGCCAAACAGGATATCTGTGGTAAGCAGTTCCTGCCCCGGCTCA
GGGCCAAGAACAGATGGAACAGCTGAATATGGGCCAAACAGGATATCTGTGGTAAGCAGTTCCTGCCCCG
GCTCAGGGCCAAGAACAGATGGTCCCCAGATGCGGTCCAGCCCTCAGCAGTTTCTAGAGAACCATCAGAT
GTTTCCAGGGTGCCCCAAGGACCTGAAATGACCCTGTGCCTTATTTGAACTAACCAATCAGTTCGCTTCT
CGCTTCTGTTCGCGCGCTTCTGCTCCCCGAGCTCAATAAAAGAGCCCACAACCCCTCACTCGGGGCGCCA
GTCCTCCGATTGACTGAGTCGCCCGGGTACCCGTGTATCCAATAAACCCTCTTGCAGTTGCATCCGACTT
GTGGTCTCGCTGTTCCTTGGGAGGGTCTCCTCTGAGTGATTGACTACCCGTCAGCGGGGGTCTTTCATTT
GGGGGCTCGTCCGGGATCGGGAGACCCCTGCCCAGGGACCACCGACCCACCACCGGGAGGCAAGCTGGCC
AGCAACTTATCTGTGTCTGTCCGATTGTCTAGTGTCTATGACTGATTTTATGCGCCTGCGTCGGTACTAG
TTAGCTAACTAGCTCTGTATCTGGCGGACCCGTGGTGGAACTGACGAGTTCTGAACACCCGGCCGCAACC
CTGGGAGACGTCCCAGGGACTTTGGGGGCCGTTTTTGTGGCCCGACCTGAGGAAGGGAGTCGATGTGGAA
TCCGACCCCGTCAGGATATGTGGTTCTGGTAGGAGACGAGAACCTAAAACAGTTCCCGCCTCCGTCTGAA
TTTTTGCTTTCGGTTTGGAACCGAAGCCGCGCGTCTTGTCTGCTGCAGCGCTGCAGCATCGTTCTGTGTT
GTCTCTGTCTGACTGTGTTTCTGTATTTGTCTGAAAATTAGGGCCAGACTGTTACCACTCCCTTAAGTTT
GACCTTAGGTCACTGGAAAGATGTCGAGCGGATCGCTCACAACCAGTCGGTAGATGTCAAGAAGAGACGT
TGGGTTACCTTCTGCTCTGCAGAATGGCCAACCTTTAACGTCGGATGGCCGCGAGACGGCACCTTTAACC
GAGACCTCATCACCCAGGTTAAGATCAAGGTCTTTTCACCTGGCCCGCATGGACACCCAGACCAGGTCCC
CTACATCGTGACCTGGGAAGCCTTGGCTTTTGACCCCCCTCCCTGGGTCAAGCCCTTTGTACACCCTAAG
CCTCCGCCTCCTCTTCCTCCATCCGCCCCGTCTCTCCCCCTTGAACCTCCTCGTTCGACCCCGCCTCGAT
CCTCCCTTTATCCAGCCCTCACTCCTTCTCTAGGCGCCGGCCGGATCCAGAATTCACTCGAGATACGTAA
AACAATTGAAGATCTAGTCGAGACAAGTTTGTACAAAAAAGTTGGCACCATGTCCTCCGCCAGGTTCGAC
TCCTCGGACCGCTCCGCCTGGTATATGGGGCCGGTGTCTCGCCAGGAGGCGCAGACCCGGCTCCAGGGCC
AGCGCCACGGTATGTTCCTCGTCCGCGATTCTTCCACCTGCCCTGGGGACTATGTGCTGTCGGTGTCCGA
GAACTCGCGGGTCTCCCACTACATCATCAACTCGCTGCCCAACCGCCGTTTTAAGATCGGGGACCAGGAA
TTTGACCATTTGCCGGCCCTGCTGGAGTTTTACAAGATCCACTACCTGGACACCACCACCCTCATCGAGC
CTGCGCCCAGGTATCCAAGCCCACCAATGGGATCTGTCTCAGCACCCAACCTGCCTACAGCAGAAGATAA
CCTGGAATATGTACGGACTCTGTATGATTTTCCTGGGAATGATGCCGAAGACCTGCCCTTTAAAAAGGGT
GAGATCCTAGTGATAATAGAGAAGCCTGAAGAACAGTTGTGGAGTGCCCGGAACAAGGATGGCCGGGTTG
GGATGATTCCTGTCCCTTATGTCGAAAAGCTTGTGAGATCCTCACCACACGGAAAGCATGGAAATAGGAA
TTCCAACAGTTATGGGATCCCAGAACCTGCTCATGCATACGCTCAACCTCAGACCACAACTCCTCTACCT
GCAGTTTCCGGTTCTCCTGGGGCAGCAATCACCCCTTTGCCATCCACACAGAATGGACCTGTCTTTGCGA
AAGCAATCCAGAAAAGAGTACCCTGTGCTTATGACAAGACTGCCTTGGCATTAGAGGTTGGTGACATCGT
GAAAGTCACAAGGATGAATATAAATGGCCAGTTGGAAGGCGAAGTGAACGGGCGCAAAGGGCTTTTCCCC
TTTACGCACGTCAAAATCTTTGACCCTCAAAACCCAGATGAAAACGAGTGATTGCCAACTTTCTTGTACA
AACTTGTCTCGACCAATTCCGGTTATTTTCCACCATATTGCCGTCTTTTGGCAATGTGAGGGCCCGGAAA
CCTGGCCCTGTCTTCTTGACGAGCATTCCTAGGGGTCTTTCCCCTCTCGCCAAAGGAATGCAAGGTCTGT
TGAATGTCGTGAAGGAAGCAGTTCCTCTGGAAGCTTCTTGAAGACAAACAACGTCTGTAGCGACCCTTTG
CAGGCAGCGGAACCCCCCACCTGGCGACAGGTGCCTCTGCGGCCAAAAGCCACGTGTATAAGATACACCT
GCAAAGGCGGCACAACCCCAGTGCCACGTTGTGAGTTGGATAGTTGTGGAAAGAGTCAAATGGCTCTCCT
CAAGCGTATTCAACAAGGGGCTGAAGGATGCCCAGAAGGTACCCCATTGTATGGGATCTGATCTGGGGCC
TCGGTGCACATGCTTTACATGTGTTTAGTCGAGGTTAAAAAACGTCTAGGCCCCCCGAACCACGGGGACG
TGGTTTTCCTTTGAAAAACACGATGATAATACCATGAAAACATTTAACATTTCTCAACAGGATCTAGAAT
TAGTAGAAGTAGCGACAGAGAAGATTACAATGCTTTATGAGGATAATAAACATCATGTGGGAGCGGCAAT
TCGTACGAAAACAGGAGAAATCATTTCGGCAGTACATATTGAAGCGTATATAGGACGAGTAACTGTTTGT
GCAGAAGCCATTGCGATTGGTAGTGCAGTTTCGAATGGACAAAAGGATTTTGACACGATTGTAGCTGTTA
GACACCCTTATTCTGACGAAGTAGATAGAAGTATTCGAGTGGTAAGTCCTTGTGGTATGTGTAGGGAGTT
GATTTCAGACTATGCACCAGATTGTTTTGTGTTAATAGAAATGAATGGCAAGTTAGTCAAAACTACGATT
GAAGAACTCATTCCACTCAAATATACCCGAAATTAAAAGTTTTACCATACCAAGCTCATCGATAAAATAA
AAGATTTTATTTAGTCTCCAGAAAAAGGGGGGAATGAAAGACCCCACCTGTAGGTTTGGCAAGCTAGCTT
AAGTAACGCCATTTTGCAAGGCATGGAAAAATACATAACTGAGAATAGAGAAGTTCAGATCAAGGTCAGG
AACAGATGGAACAGCTGAATATGGGCCAAACAGGATATCTGTGGTAAGCAGTTCCTGCCCCGGCTCAGGG
CCAAGAACAGATGGAACAGCTGAATATGGGCCAAACAGGATATCTGTGGTAAGCAGTTCCTGCCCCGGCT
CAGGGCCAAGAACAGATGGTCCCCAGATGCGGTCCAGCCCTCAGCAGTTTCTAGAGAACCATCAGATGTT
TCCAGGGTGCCCCAAGGACCTGAAATGACCCTGTGCCTTATTTGAACTAACCAATCAGTTCGCTTCTCGC
TTCTGTTCGCGCGCTTCTGCTCCCCGAGCTCAATAAAAGAGCCCACAACCCCTCACTCGGGGCGCCAGTC
CTCCGATTGACTGAGTCGCCCGGGTACCCGTGTATCCAATAAACCCTCTTGCAGTTGCATCCGACTTGTG
GTCTCGCTGTTCCTTGGGAGGGTCTCCTCTGAGTGATTGACTACCCGTCAGCGGGGGTCTTTCACATGCA
GCATGTATCAAAATTAATTTGGTTTTTTTTCTTAAGTATTTACATTAAATGGCCATAGTTG
Features (pLannotate 1.2.2; 14 found; start..end, strand, type, name):
    234..822     -  rep_origin     ori: high-copy-number ColE1/pMB1/pBR322/pUC origin of replication
    982..1842    -  CDS            AmpR: β-lactamase; bla; confers resistance to ampicillin, carbenicillin, and related antibiotics
   1843..1947    -  promoter       AmpR promoter: bla
   1978..2447    +  LTR            LTR: long terminal repeat from Moloney murine leukemia virus
   2571..2845    +  misc_feature   MESV Ψ (fragment): packaging signal of murine embryonic stem cell virus
   2912..3328    +  CDS            gag (truncated): truncated Moloney murine leukemia virus (MMLV) gag gene lacking the start codon
   3384..3401    +  protein_bind   attB1 (fragment): mutant version of attB; core recombination site for the Gateway® BP reaction BP Clonase™
   3410..4318    +  CDS            CRKL: CRKL_HUMAN - Experimental evidence at protein level: Swiss-Prot protein existence level 1. May mediate the transduction of intracellular signals. From Homo sapiens (Human).
   4326..4342    -  protein_bind   attP2 (fragment): mutant version of attP; recombination site for the Gateway® BP reaction BP Clonase™
   4398..4859    +  misc_feature   IRES: internal ribosome entry site (IRES) of the encephalomyocarditis virus (EMCV)
   4864..5283    +  CDS            bsr: BSR_BACCE - Experimental evidence at protein level: Swiss-Prot protein existence level 1. Catalyzes the deamination of the cytosine moiety of the antibiotics blasticidin S, cytomycin and acetylblasticidin S. From Bacillus cereus.
   5353..5474    +  LTR            3' LTR (ΔU3) (fragment): self-inactivating 3' long terminal repeat (LTR) from Moloney murine leukemia virus
   5475..5944    +  LTR            LTR: long terminal repeat from Moloney murine leukemia virus
   6010..51      -  CDS            lacI (fragment) (across the origin): lac repressor; lacI; The lac repressor binds to the lac operator to inhibit transcription in E. coli. This inhibition can be relieved by adding lactose or isopropyl-β-D-thiogalactopyranoside (IPTG).
