[The description below was written by a language model from this plasmid's Addgene catalogue record and pLannotate feature annotations shown in this document.]
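Description:
pWzl_CRKL-W160L+W275L is a Moloney murine leukemia virus-based retroviral expression vector built on the pWzl backbone, carrying human CRKL with two tryptophan-to-leucine substitutions (W160L and W275L). It is maintained in E. coli through a high-copy ColE1/pUC-type origin and an ampicillin resistance gene (β-lactamase with its own promoter). The annotated sequence is about 6 kb. A very short lacI fragment spanning the numbering origin appears to be a backbone remnant with no evident function.

The viral portion is flanked by MoMLV long terminal repeats. Downstream of the 5' LTR lie a packaging signal (annotated as an MESV Ψ fragment) and a truncated gag segment lacking its start codon, which together support encapsidation of the genomic RNA when the plasmid is introduced into a packaging cell line supplying the viral proteins in trans. No separate internal promoter is annotated, so transcription is presumably driven by the 5' LTR. The CRKL coding sequence sits between residual Gateway recombination site fragments, suggesting it was transferred in by Gateway cloning. It is followed by an EMCV IRES and the bsr blasticidin S deaminase gene, so that CRKL and the resistance marker are translated from a single bicistronic transcript and blasticidin selection enriches for transduced cells expressing the insert. A short fragment annotated as a ΔU3 3' LTR lies directly beside a full-length LTR, so the vector does not appear to be self-inactivating.

The record states the purpose only as expression of the CRKL double mutant. It does not say what the substitutions do. The associated publication concerns CRKL amplification, transformation and EGFR inhibitor resistance in non-small cell lung cancer, which suggests use alongside wild-type CRKL in stable transduction experiments.
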