Addgene plasmid #196021: pWzl_CRKL-W160L+W275L
Purpose: Expresses CRKL W160L + W275L
Depositing lab: William Hahn. Depositing organization: Dana-Farber Cancer Institute. Publication: Amplification of CRKL induces transformation and epidermal growth factor receptor inhibitor resistance in human non-small cell lung cancers. Cheung HW, Du J, Boehm JS, He F, Weir BA, Wang X, Butaney M, Sequist LV, Luo B, Engelman JA, Root DE, Meyerson M, Golub TR, Janne PA, Hahn WC. Cancer Discov. 2011 Dec;1(7):608-25. doi: 10.1158/2159-8290.CD-11-0046. Epub 2011 Oct 17. PubMed 22586683.
Backbone
  Vector backbone: pWzl
  Vector type: Retroviral
  Selectable markers: Blasticidin
Growth in bacteria
  Bacterial resistance: Ampicillin, 100 μg/mL
  Growth temperature: 37°C
  Growth strain: NEB Stable
  Copy number: High Copy
Gene/Insert
  Gene/Insert name: CRKL
Terms and licenses: Academic/Nonprofit Terms; Industry Terms: Not Available to Industry
How to cite: pWzl_CRKL-W160L+W275L was a gift from William Hahn (Addgene plasmid # 196021 ; http://n2t.net/addgene:196021 ; RRID:Addgene_196021)
